>Addgene plasmid #103402 | LSB-hsa-miR-302b-5p | depositor full sequence | sequence record 195853 | Full Sequence
AATTGAGGGGATAACGCAGGAAAGAACATGTGAGCAAAAGGCCAGCAAAAGGCCAGGAACCGTAAAAAGG
CCGCGTTGCTGGCGTTTTTCCATAGGCTCCGCCCCCCTGACGAGCATCACAAAAATCGACGCTCAAGTCA
GAGGTGGCGAAACCCGACAGGACTATAAAGATACCAGGCGTTTCCCCCTGGAAGCTCCCTCGTGCGCTCT
CCTGTTCCGACCCTGCCGCTTACCGGATACCTGTCCGCCTTTCTCCCTTCGGGAAGCGTGGCGCTTTCTC
ATAGCTCACGCTGTAGGTATCTCAGTTCGGTGTAGGTCGTTCGCTCCAAGCTGGGCTGTGTGCACGAACC
CCCCGTTCAGCCCGACCGCTGCGCCTTATCCGGTAACTATCGTCTTGAGTCCAACCCGGTAAGACACGAC
TTATCGCCACTGGCAGCAGCCACTGGTAACAGGATTAGCAGAGCGAGGTATGTAGGCGGTGCTACAGAGT
TCTTGAAGTGGTGGCCTAACTACGGCTACACTAGAAGAACAGTATTTGGTATCTGCGCTCTGCTGAAGCC
AGTTACCTTCGGAAAAAGAGTTGGTAGCTCTTGATCCGGCAAACAAACCACCGCTGGTAGCGGTGGTTTT
TTTGTTTGCAAGCAGCAGATTACGCGCAGAAAAAAAGGATCTCAAGAAGATCCTTTGATCTTTTCTACGG
GGTCTGACGCTCAGTGGAACGAAAACTCACGTTAAGGGATTTTGGTCATGAGATTATCAAAAAGGATCTT
CACCTAGATCCTTTTAAATTAAAAATGAAGTTTTAAATCAATCTAAAGTATATATGAGTAAACTTGGTCT
GACAGTTACCAATGCTTAATCAGTGAGGCACCTATCTCAGCGATCTGTCTATTTCGTTCATCCATAGTTG
CCTGACTCCCCGTCGTGTAGATAACTACGATACGGGAGGGCTTACCATCTGGCCCCAGTGCTGCAATGAT
ACCGCGAGAACCACGCTCACCGGCTCCAGATTTATCAGCAATAAACCAGCCAGCCGGAAGGGCCGAGCGC
AGAAGTGGTCCTGCAACTTTATCCGCCTCCATCCAGTCTATTAATTGTTGCCGGGAAGCTAGAGTAAGTA
GTTCGCCAGTTAATAGTTTGCGCAACGTTGTTGCCATTGCTACAGGCATCGTGGTGTCACGCTCGTCGTT
TGGTATGGCTTCATTCAGCTCCGGTTCCCAACGATCAAGGCGAGTTACATGATCCCCCATGTTGTGCAAA
AAAGCGGTTAGCTCCTTCGGTCCTCCGATCGTTGTCAGAAGTAAGTTGGCCGCAGTGTTATCACTCATGG
TTATGGCAGCACTGCATAATTCTCTTACTGTCATGCCATCCGTAAGATGCTTTTCTGTGACTGGTGAGTA
CTCAACCAAGTCATTCTGAGAATAGTGTATGCGGCGACCGAGTTGCTCTTGCCCGGCGTCAATACGGGAT
AATACCGCGCCACATAGCAGAACTTTAAAAGTGCTCATCATTGGAAAACGTTCTTCGGGGCGAAAACTCT
CAAGGATCTTACCGCTGTTGAGATCCAGTTCGATGTAACCCACTCGTGCACCCAACTGATCTTCAGCATC
TTTTACTTTCACCAGCGTTTCTGGGTGAGCAAAAACAGGAAGGCAAAATGCCGCAAAAAAGGGAATAAGG
GCGACACGGAAATGTTGAATACTCATACTCTTCCTTTTTCAATATTATTGAAGCATTTATCAGGGTTATT
GTCTCATGAGCGGATACATATTTGAATGTAGCTCCGAATTTCTCGAGGGCTTGTCGACGACGGCGGTCTC
CGTCGTCAGGATCATGAATTCGACCCGCCTGCCACCATGACCGAGTACAAGCCCACGGTGCGCCTCGCCA
CCCGCGACGACGTCCCCCGGGCCGTACGCACCCTCGCCGCCGCGTTCGCCGACTACCCCGCCACGCGCCA
CACCGTCGACCCGGACCGCCACATCGAGCGGGTCACCGAGCTGCAAGAACTCTTCCTCACGCGCGTCGGG
CTCGACATCGGCAAGGTGTGGGTCGCGGACGACGGCGCCGCGGTGGCGGTCTGGACCACGCCGGAGAGCG
TCGAAGCGGGGGCGGTGTTCGCCGAGATCGGCCCGCGCATGGCCGAGTTGAGCGGTTCCCGGCTGGCCGC
GCAGCAACAGATGGAAGGCCTCCTGGCGCCGCACCGGCCCAAGGAGCCCGCGTGGTTCCTGGCCACCGTC
GGCGTCTCGCCCGACCACCAGGGCAAGGGTCTGGGCAGCGCCGTCGTGCTCCCCGGAGTGGAGGCGGCCG
AGCGCGCCGGGGTGCCCGCCTTCCTGGAGACATCCGCGCCCCGCAACCTCCCCTTCTACGAGCGGCTCGG
CTTCACCGTCACCGCCGACGTCGAGGTGCCCGAAGGACCGCGCACCTGGTGCATGACCCGCAAGCCCGGT
GCCTGATACGCGTGAATTCACTCCTCAGGTGCAGGCTGCCTATCAGAAGGTGGTGGCTGGTGTGGCCAAT
GCCCTGGCTCACAAATACCACTGAGATCTTTTTCCCTCTGCCAAAAATTATGGGGACATCATGAAGCCCC
TTGAGCATCTGACTTCTGGCTAATAAAGGAAATTTATTTTCATTGCAATAGTGTGTTGGAATTTTTTGTG
TCTCTCACTCGGAAGGACATATGGGAGGGCAAATCATTTAAAACATCAGAATGAGTATTTGGTTTAGAGT
TTGGCAACATATGCCCATATGCTGGCTGCCATGAACAAAGGTTGGCTATAAAGAGGTCATCAGTATATGA
AACAGCCCCCTGCTGTCCATTCCTTATTCCATAGAAAAGCCTTGACTTGAGGTTAGATTTTTTTTATATT
TTGTTTTGTGTTATTTTTTTCTTTAACATCCCTAAAATTTTCCTTACATGTTTTACTAGCCAGATTTTTC
CTCCTCTCCTGACTACTCCCAGTCATAGCTGTCCCTCTTCTCTTATGGAGATCCCTCGACCTGCAGCCCA
AGCTTGAATTCTCTAGAATTACCCTGTTATCCCTATGCTTGGTTTACCGAGCTCTTATTGGTTTTCAAAC
TTCATTGACTGTGCCCAACGCGCCTGGGAGCTCACGGGGACAGCCCCCCCCCAAAGCCCCCAGGGATGTA
ATTACGTCCCTCCCCCGCTAGGGGGCAGCAGCGAGCCGCCCGGGGCTCCGCTCCGGTCCGGCGCTCCCCC
CGCATCCCCGAGCCGGCAGCGTGCGGGGACAGCCCGGGCACGGGGAAGGTGGCACGGGATCGCTTTCCTC
TGAACGCTTCTCGCTGCTCTTTGAGCCTGCAGACACCTGGGGGGATACGGGGAAAAAGCTAGGCTGAAAG
ACCGGTTCTTAGAATGACACGCGCCTGGGAGCTCACGGGGACAGCCCCCCCCCAAAGCCCCCAGGGATGT
AATTACGTCCCTCCCCCGCTAGGGGGCAGCAGCGAGCCGCCCGGGGCTCCGCTCCGGTCCGGCGCTCCCC
CCGCATCCCCGAGCCGGCAGCGTGCGGGGACAGCCCGGGCACGGGGAAGGTGGCACGGGATCGCTTTCCT
CTGAACGCTTCTCGCTGCTCTTTGAGCCTGCAGACACCTGGGGGGATACGGGGAAAAAGCTAACTTCTGA
GACGACAACTTTGTATAGAAAAGTTGGCTCCGAATTCGCCCTTGACAGCAGAGATCCAGTTTGGTTAATT
AATTGGCTCCGGTGCCCGTCAGTGGGCAGAGCGCACATCGCCCACAGTCCCCGAGAAGTTGTGGGGAGGG
GTCGGCAATTGAACCGGTGCCTAGAGAAGGTGGCGCGGGGTAAACTGGGAAAGTGATGTCGTGTACTGGC
TCCGCCTTTTTCCCGAGGGTGGGGGAGAACCGTATATAAGTGCAGTAGTCGCCGTGAACGTTCTTTTTCG
CAACGGGTTTGCCGCCAGAACACAGGTAAGTGCCGTGTGTGGTTCCCGCGGGCCTGGCCTCTTTACGGGT
TATGGCCCTTGCGTGCCTTGAATTACTTCCACCTGGCTGCAGTACGTGATTCTTGATCCCGAGCTTCGGG
TTGGAAGTGGGTGGGAGAGTTCGAGGCCTTGCGCTTAAGGAGCCCCTTCGCCTCGTGCTTGAGTTGAGGC
CTGGCCTGGGCGCTGGGGCCGCCGCGTGCGAATCTGGTGGCACCTTCGCGCCTGTCTCGCTGCTTTCGAT
AAGTCTCTAGCCATTTAAAATTTTTGATGACCTGCTGCGACGCTTTTTTTCTGGCAAGATAGTCTTGTAA
ATGCGGGCCAAGATCTGCACACTGGTATTTCGGTTTTTGGGGCCGCGGGCGGCGACGGGGCCCGTGCGTC
CCAGCGCACATGTTCGGCGAGGCGGGGCCTGCGAGCGCGGCCACCGAGAATCGGACGGGGGTAGTCTCAA
GCTGGCCGGCCTGCTCTGGTGCCTGGCCTCGCGCCGCCGTGTATCGCCCCGCCCTGGGCGGCAAGGCTGG
CCCGGTCGGCACCAGTTGCGTGAGCGGAAAGATGGCCGCTTCCCGGCCCTGCTGCAGGGAGCTCAAAATG
GAGGACGCGGCGCTCGGGAGAGCGGGCGGGTGAGTCACCCACACAAAGGAAAAGGGCCTTTCCGTCCTCA
GCCGTCGCTTCATGTGACTCCACGGAGTACCGGGCGCCGTCCAGGCACCTCGATTAGTTCTCGAGCTTTT
GGAGTACGTCGTCTTTAGGTTGGGGGGAGGGGTTTTATGCGATGGAGTTTCCCCACACTGAGTGGGTGGA
GACTGAAGTTAGGCCAGCTTGGCACTTGATGTAATTCTCCTTGGAATTTGCCCTTTTTGAGTTTGGATCT
TGGTTCATTCTCAAGCCTCAGACAGTGGTTCAAAGTTTTTTTCTTCCATTTCAGGTGTCGTGAGAAGGGC
GAATTCGACCCAAGTTTGTACAAAAAAGCAGGCTGGATCCAGGTGCCACCATGGTGAGCGAGCTGATTAA
GGAGAACATGCACATGAAGCTGTACATGGAGGGCACCGTGAACAACCACCACTTCAAGTGCACATCCGAG
GGCGAAGGCAAGCCCTACGAGGGCACCCAGACCATGAGAATCAAGGCGGTCGAGGGCGGCCCTCTCCCCT
TCGCCTTCGACATCCTGGCTACCAGCTTCATGTACGGCAGCAAAACCTTCATCAACCACACCCAGGGCAT
CCCCGACTTCTTTAAGCAGTCCTTCCCCGAGGGCTTCACATGGGAGAGAGTCACCACATACGAAGATGGG
GGCGTGCTGACCGCTACCCAGGACACCAGCCTCCAGGACGGCTGCCTCATCTACAACGTCAAGATCAGAG
GGGTGAACTTCCCATCCAACGGCCCTGTGATGCAGAAGAAAACACTCGGCTGGGAGGCCTCCACCGAGAC
ACTGTACCCCGCTGACGGCGGCCTGGAAGGCAGAGCCGACATGGCCCTGAAGCTCGTGGGCGGGGGCCAC
CTGATCTGCAACCTTAAGACCACATACAGATCCAAGAAACCCGCTAAGAACCTCAAGATGCCCGGCGTCT
ACTATGTGGACAGGAGACTGGAAAGAATCAAGGAGGCCGACAAAGAGACATACGTCGAGCAGCACGAGGT
GGCTGTGGCCAGATACTGCGACCTCCCTAGCAAACTGGGGCACAAACTTAATTGAGAATTCTACCACCCA
GCTTTCTTGTACAAAGTGGTACGTCTCAAGACCAGAGGTCTCTGCTTCTGTGGGAGAAAGCACTTCCATG
TTAAAGTGAAAGCACTTCCATGTTAAAGTGAAAGCACTTCCATGTTAAAGTGAAAGCACTTCCATGTTAA
AGTCAACCAGAAGAGACCTGTGCTTCACTCCTCAGGTGCAGGCTGCCTATCAGAAGGTGGTGGCTGGTGT
GGCCAATGCCCTGGCTCACAAATACCACTGAGATCTTTTTCCCTCTGCCAAAAATTATGGGGACATCATG
AAGCCCCTTGAGCATCTGACTTCTGGCTAATAAAGGAAATTTATTTTCATTGCAATAGTGTGTTGGAATT
TTTTGTGTCTCTCACTCGGAAGGACATATGGGAGGGCAAATCATTTAAAACATCAGAATGAGTATTTGGT
TTAGAGTTTGGCAACATATGCCCATATGCTGGCTGCCATGAACAAAGGTTGGCTATAAAGAGGTCATCAG
TATATGAAACAGCCCCCTGCTGTCCATTCCTTATTCCATAGAAAAGCCTTGACTTGAGGTTAGATTTTTT
TTATATTTTGTTTTGTGTTATTTTTTTCTTTAACATCCCTAAAATTTTCCTTACATGTTTTACTAGCCAG
ATTTTTCCTCCTCTCCTGACTACTCCCAGTCATAGCTGTCCCTCTTCTCTTATGGAGATCCCGAGCGGTG
CGTTTTTATGCTTGTAGTATTGTATAATGTTTTTAAGATCCAAGCTTCTGACCTCTTCTCTTCCTCCCAC
AGGGCCTCGAGACAATTGCATCGATGGTACCAGTGAAAGTCTGCAATGAATTCGAGTTGGCGCGCCTGTC
ATTCTAAATCTCTCTTTCAGCCTAAAGCTTTTTCCCCGTATCCCCCCAGGTGTCTGCAGGCTCAAAGAGC
AGCGAGAAGCGTTCAGAGGAAAGCGATCCCGTGCCACCTTCCCCGTGCCCGGGCTGTCCCCGCACGCTGC
CGGCTCGGGGATGCGGGGGGAGCGCCGGACCGGAGCGGAGCCCCGGGCGGCTCGCTGCTGCCCCCTAGCG
GGGGAGGGACGTAATTACATCCCTGGGGGCTTTGGGAGGGGGCTGTCCCCGTGAGCTCCCAGGCGCGCCT
GTCATTCTAAATCTCTCTTTCAGCCTAAAGCTTTTTCCCCGTATCCCCCCAGGTGTCTGCAGGCTCAAAG
AGCAGCGAGAAGCGTTCAGAGGAAAGCGATCCCGTGCCACCTTCCCCGTGCCCGGGCTGTCCCCGCACGC
TGCCGGCTCGGGGATGCGGGGGGAGCGCCGGACCGGAGCGGAGCCCCGGGCGGCTCGCTGCTGCCCCCTA
GCGGGGGAGGGACGTAATTACATCCCTGGGGGCTTTGGGGGGGGGCTGTCCCCGTGAGCTCCCAGGCGCG
CCAACTCGGTACCGTATCGATGTCGACGTTAACGCTAGTGATATCAACTTTGTATAGAAAAGTTGGCTCC
GAATTCGCCCTTGACAGCAGAGATCCAGTTTGGTTAATTAATTGGCTCCGGTGCCCGTCAGTGGGCAGAG
CGCACATCGCCCACAGTCCCCGAGAAGTTGTGGGGAGGGGTCGGCAATTGAACCGGTGCCTAGAGAAGGT
GGCGCGGGGTAAACTGGGAAAGTGATGTCGTGTACTGGCTCCGCCTTTTTCCCGAGGGTGGGGGAGAACC
GTATATAAGTGCAGTAGTCGCCGTGAACGTTCTTTTTCGCAACGGGTTTGCCGCCAGAACACAGGTAAGT
GCCGTGTGTGGTTCCCGCGGGCCTGGCCTCTTTACGGGTTATGGCCCTTGCGTGCCTTGAATTACTTCCA
CCTGGCTGCAGTACGTGATTCTTGATCCCGAGCTTCGGGTTGGAAGTGGGTGGGAGAGTTCGAGGCCTTG
CGCTTAAGGAGCCCCTTCGCCTCGTGCTTGAGTTGAGGCCTGGCCTGGGCGCTGGGGCCGCCGCGTGCGA
ATCTGGTGGCACCTTCGCGCCTGTCTCGCTGCTTTCGATAAGTCTCTAGCCATTTAAAATTTTTGATGAC
CTGCTGCGACGCTTTTTTTCTGGCAAGATAGTCTTGTAAATGCGGGCCAAGATCTGCACACTGGTATTTC
GGTTTTTGGGGCCGCGGGCGGCGACGGGGCCCGTGCGTCCCAGCGCACATGTTCGGCGAGGCGGGGCCTG
CGAGCGCGGCCACCGAGAATCGGACGGGGGTAGTCTCAAGCTGGCCGGCCTGCTCTGGTGCCTGGCCTCG
CGCCGCCGTGTATCGCCCCGCCCTGGGCGGCAAGGCTGGCCCGGTCGGCACCAGTTGCGTGAGCGGAAAG
ATGGCCGCTTCCCGGCCCTGCTGCAGGGAGCTCAAAATGGAGGACGCGGCGCTCGGGAGAGCGGGCGGGT
GAGTCACCCACACAAAGGAAAAGGGCCTTTCCGTCCTCAGCCGTCGCTTCATGTGACTCCACGGAGTACC
GGGCGCCGTCCAGGCACCTCGATTAGTTCTCGAGCTTTTGGAGTACGTCGTCTTTAGGTTGGGGGGAGGG
GTTTTATGCGATGGAGTTTCCCCACACTGAGTGGGTGGAGACTGAAGTTAGGCCAGCTTGGCACTTGATG
TAATTCTCCTTGGAATTTGCCCTTTTTGAGTTTGGATCTTGGTTCATTCTCAAGCCTCAGACAGTGGTTC
AAAGTTTTTTTCTTCCATTTCAGGTGTCGTGAGAAGGGCGAATTCGACCCAAGTTTGTACAAAAAAGCAG
GCTCGCCACCATGGTGAGCAAGGGCGAGGAGCTGTTCACCGGGGTGGTGCCCATCCTGGTCGAGCTGGAC
GGCGACGTAAACGGCCACAAGTTCAGCGTGAGGGGCGAGGGCGAGGGCGATGCCACCAACGGCAAGCTGA
CCCTGAAGTTCATCTGCACCACCGGCAAGCTGCCCGTGCCCTGGCCCACCCTCGTGACCACCCTGAGCCA
CGGCGTGCAGTGCTTCGCCCGCTACCCCGACCACATGAAGCAGCACGACTTCTTCAAGTCCGCCATGCCC
GAAGGCTACGTCCAGGAGCGCACCATCTTCTTCAAGGACGACGGCACCTACAAGACCCGCGCCGAGGTGA
AGTTCGAGGGCGACACCCTAGTGAACCGCATCGAGCTGAAGGGCGTCGACTTCAAGGAGGACGGCAACAT
CCTGGGGCACAAGCTGGAGTACAACTTCAACAGCCACAACATCTATATCATGGCCGTCAAGCAGAAGAAC
GGCATCAAGGTGAACTTCAAGATCCGCCACAACGTGGAGGACGGCAGCGTGCAGCTCGCCGACCACTACC
AGCAGAACACCCCCATCGGCGACGGCCCCGTGCTGCTGCCCGACAGCCACTACCTGAGCACCCAGTCCGT
GCTGAGCAAAGACCCCAACGAGAAGCGCGATCACATGGTCCTGCTGGAGTTCCGCACCGCCGCCGGGATC
ACTCTCGGCATGGACGAGCTGTACAAGTAATACCACCCAGCTTTCTTGTACAAAGTGGTACGCGTGAATT
CACTCCTCAGGTGCAGGCTGCCTATCAGAAGGTGGTGGCTGGTGTGGCCAATGCCCTGGCTCACAAATAC
CACTGAGATCTTTTTCCCTCTGCCAAAAATTATGGGGACATCATGAAGCCCCTTGAGCATCTGACTTCTG
GCTAATAAAGGAAATTTATTTTCATTGCAATAGTGTGTTGGAATTTTTTGTGTCTCTCACTCGGAAGGAC
ATATGGGAGGGCAAATCATTTAAAACATCAGAATGAGTATTTGGTTTAGAGTTTGGCAACATATGCCCAT
ATGCTGGCTGCCATGAACAAAGGTTGGCTATAAAGAGGTCATCAGTATATGAAACAGCCCCCTGCTGTCC
ATTCCTTATTCCATAGAAAAGCCTTGACTTGAGGTTAGATTTTTTTTATATTTTGTTTTGTGTTATTTTT
TTCTTTAACATCCCTAAAATTTTCCTTACATGTTTTACTAGCCAGATTTTTCCTCCTCTCCTGACTACTC
CCAGTCATAGCTGTCCCTCTTCTCTTATGGAGATCCCTCGACCTGCAGCCCAAGCTTGGCGTAATCATGG
TCATAGCTGTTTCCTGTGTGAAATTGTTATCCGCTCACAATTCCACACAACATACGAGCCGGAAGCATAA
AGTGTAAAGCCTGGGGTGCCTAATGAGTGAGCTAACTCACATTAATTGCGTTGCGCTCACTGCCCGCTTT
CCAGTCGGGAAACCTGTCGTGCCAGCGGATCGACAGTACTAAGCTTGGTCTAATACCCAATCTCTCGTCT
TATCCAGATGTTTTATACGCCTCTGGCCCGTGTCTCAAAATCTCTGATGTTACATTGCACAAGATAAAAT
AATATCATCATGAACAATAAAACTGTCTGCTTACATAAACAGTAATACAAGGGGTGTTATGAGCCATATT
CAACGGGAAACGTCGAGGCCGCGATTAAATTCCAACATGGATGCTGATTTATATGGGTATAAATGGGCTC
GCGATAATGTCGGGCAATCAGGTGCGACAATCTATCGCTTGTATGGGAAGCCCGATGCGCCAGAGTTGTT
TCTGAAACATGGCAAAGGTAGCGTTGCCAATGATGTTACAGATGAGATGGTCAGACTAAACTGGCTGACG
GAATTTATGCCTCTTCCGACCATCAAGCATTTTATCCGTACTCCTGATGATGCATGGTTACTCACCACTG
CGATCCCCGGAAAAACAGCATTCCAGGTATTAGAAGAATATCCTGATTCAGGTGAAAATATTGTTGATGC
GCTGGCAGTGTTCCTGCGCCGGTTGCATTCGATTCCTGTTTGTAATTGTCCTTTTAACAGCGATCGCGTA
TTTCGTCTCGCTCAGGCGCAATCACGAATGAATAACGGTTTGGTTGATGCGAGTGATTTTGATGACGAGC
GTAATGGCTGGCCTGTTGAACAAGTCTGGAAAGAAATGCATAAACTTTTGCCATTCTCACCGGATTCAGT
CGTCACTCATGGTGATTTCTCACTTGATAACCTTATTTTTGACGAGGGGAAATTAATAGGTTGTATTGAT
GTTGGACGAGTCGGAATCGCAGACCGATACCAGGATCTTGCCATCCTATGGAACTGCCTCGGTGAGTTTT
CTCCTTCATTACAGAAACGGCTTTTTCAAAAATATGGTATTGATAATCCTGATATGAATAAATTGCAGTT
TCATTTGATGCTCGATGAGTTTTTCTAATCAGAATTGGTTAATTGGTTGTAACACTGGCAGAGCATTACG
CTGACTTGACGGGACGGCGCAAGCTCATGACCAAAATCCCTTAACGTGAGTTACGCGTCGTTCCACTGAG
CGTCAGAGGTATCACTAGTATTACAGAGGTAAGTTATAACAGTCGCCTAACCC
Features (pLannotate 1.2.2; 28 found; start..end, strand, type, name):
     87..675     -  rep_origin     ori: high-copy-number ColE1/pMB1/pBR322/pUC origin of replication
    846..1706    -  CDS            AmpR: β-lactamase; bla; confers resistance to ampicillin, carbenicillin, and related antibiotics
   1707..1778    -  promoter       AmpR promoter: bla
   1857..2456    +  CDS            PuroR: puromycin N-acetyltransferase; pac from Streptomyces alboniger; confers resistance to puromycin
   2461..2541    +  CDS            HBB (fragment): HBB_PONPY - Experimental evidence at transcript level: Swiss-Prot protein existence level 2. Involved in oxygen transport from the lung to the various peripheral tissues. From Pongo pygmaeus (Bornean orangutan).
   2612..2667    +  polyA_signal   β-globin poly(A) signal: rabbit β-globin polyadenylation signal (Gil and Proudfoot, 1987)
   3646..3666    +  protein_bind   attB4: mutant version of attB; core recombination site for the Gateway® BP reaction BP Clonase™
   3734..3945    +  promoter       EF-1α core promoter: core promoter for human elongation factor EF-1α
   3946..4884    +  intron         EF-1α intron A: intron upstream of the start codon of human EF-1α
   4911..4931    +  protein_bind   attB1: mutant version of attB; core recombination site for the Gateway® BP reaction BP Clonase™
   4951..5646    +  CDS            mKate2: mKate2 is a basic (constitutively fluorescent) red fluorescent protein published in 2009, derived from Entacmaea quadricolor. It is reported to be a rapidly-maturing monomer with moderate acid sensitivity.
   5666..5690    -  protein_bind   attB2: mutant version of attB; recombination site for the Gateway® BP reaction BP Clonase™
   5834..5908    +  CDS            HBB (fragment): HBB_PONPY - Experimental evidence at transcript level: Swiss-Prot protein existence level 2. Involved in oxygen transport from the lung to the various peripheral tissues. From Pongo pygmaeus (Bornean orangutan).
   5979..6034    +  polyA_signal   β-globin poly(A) signal: rabbit β-globin polyadenylation signal (Gil and Proudfoot, 1987)
   6418..6443    +  misc_feature   SA: splice acceptor site
   7115..7135    +  protein_bind   attB4: mutant version of attB; core recombination site for the Gateway® BP reaction BP Clonase™
   7203..7414    +  promoter       EF-1α core promoter: core promoter for human elongation factor EF-1α
   7415..8353    +  intron         EF-1α intron A: intron upstream of the start codon of human EF-1α
   8380..8400    +  protein_bind   attB1: mutant version of attB; core recombination site for the Gateway® BP reaction BP Clonase™
   8411..9127    +  CDS            EBFP2: EBFP2 is a basic (constitutively fluorescent) blue fluorescent protein published in 2007, derived from Aequorea victoria. It is reported to be a rapidly-maturing monomer with moderate acid sensitivity.
   9135..9159    -  protein_bind   attB2: mutant version of attB; recombination site for the Gateway® BP reaction BP Clonase™
   9163..9243    +  CDS            HBB (fragment): HBB_PONPY - Experimental evidence at transcript level: Swiss-Prot protein existence level 2. Involved in oxygen transport from the lung to the various peripheral tissues. From Pongo pygmaeus (Bornean orangutan).
   9314..9369    +  polyA_signal   β-globin poly(A) signal: rabbit β-globin polyadenylation signal (Gil and Proudfoot, 1987)
   9752..9774    -  protein_bind   lac operator (fragment): The lac repressor binds to the lac operator to inhibit transcription in E. coli. This inhibition can be relieved by adding lactose or isopropyl-β-D-thiogalactopyranoside (IPTG). lac repressor encoded by lacI
   9778..9808    -  promoter       lac promoter: promoter for the E. coli lac operon
   9823..9844    -  protein_bind   CAP binding site: CAP binding activates transcription in the presence of cAMP. E. coli catabolite activator protein
   9857..9896    -  CDS            lacI (fragment): lac repressor; lacI; The lac repressor binds to the lac operator to inhibit transcription in E. coli. This inhibition can be relieved by adding lactose or isopropyl-β-D-thiogalactopyranoside (IPTG).
  10069..10878   +  CDS            KanR: aminoglycoside phosphotransferase; aph(3')-Ia; confers resistance to kanamycin in bacteria or G418 (Geneticin®) in eukaryotes
