[The description below was written by a language model from this plasmid's Addgene catalogue record and pLannotate feature annotations shown in this document.]
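Description:
LSB-hsa-miR-302b-5p is a mammalian expression plasmid of about 11 kb built on the Low Sensor Backbone (LSB), a synthetic-biology chassis for reporting microRNA activity by fluorescence. It is maintained in E. coli through a high-copy ColE1/pUC-type origin and carries both a β-lactamase (AmpR) gene and an aph(3')-Ia kanamycin resistance gene, matching the dual ampicillin and kanamycin selection listed in the record. A remnant of the lac promoter/operator region is also annotated.

The payload consists of two parallel transcription units with the same architecture: a human EF-1α core promoter with its intron A, a fluorescent protein coding sequence flanked by Gateway attB recombination scars (attB4, attB1, attB2), and a rabbit β-globin polyadenylation signal. One unit expresses the red protein mKate2 and, according to the record, carries the target site for human miR-302b-5p in its 3' UTR. This site is not separately annotated but presumably lies in the stretch between mKate2 and its poly(A) signal. The other unit expresses the blue protein EBFP2 without a target site and serves as an internal reference for plasmid dose and expression. When miR-302b-5p is active in transfected cells, mKate2 is repressed relative to EBFP2, so the red-to-blue ratio gives a measure of miRNA activity.

A puromycin N-acetyltransferase gene with a third β-globin poly(A) signal allows puromycin selection in mammalian cells, although no promoter for it is annotated. The repeated poly(A) element makes the plasmid inherently unstable. The depositor also notes small insertions flanking the puromycin coding region in the physical plasmid, which do not affect selection.
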