Addgene plasmid #103402: LSB-hsa-miR-302b-5p
Purpose: Used to sense miRNA activity using fluorescence based tools. hsa-miR-302b-5p target in 3' UTR of of mKate. miRNA activity can be measured by the repression of mKate2 relative to EBFP2 fluorescent proteins . Plasmid is inherently unstable; please see Depositor Comments
Depositing lab: Ron Weiss. Depositing organization: Massachusetts Institute of Technology. Publication: A mixed antagonistic/synergistic miRNA repression model enables accurate predictions of multi-input miRNA sensor activity. Gam JJ, Babb J, Weiss R. Nat Commun. 2018 Jun 22;9(1):2430. doi: 10.1038/s41467-018-04575-0. PubMed 29934631.
Backbone
  Vector backbone: Low Sensor Backbone (LSB)
  Vector type: Mammalian Expression, Synthetic Biology
Growth in bacteria
  Bacterial resistance: Ampicillin and Kanamycin, 100 & 50 μg/mL
  Growth temperature: 30°C
  Growth strain: NEB Stable
  Copy number: High Copy
Gene/Insert
  Gene/Insert name: hsa-miR-302b-5p target
  Species: H. sapiens (human)
  Entrez Gene: MIR302B (a.k.a. MIRN302B, mir-302b)
  Promoter: EF-1a
  Cloning method: Gibson Cloning
Terms and licenses: Academic/Nonprofit Terms; Industry Terms: Not Available to Industry
Depositor comments: Please note that this plasmid is inherently unstable due to a repeating poly A element. We recommend performing a diagnostic digest on multiple colonies upon receipt. The depositors would like to note the presence of several discrepancies between the depositor sequence and physical plasmid sequence. In particular, the sequences upstream and downstream of the puromycin coding region have 10 bp insertions which do not affect the ability to perform puromycin selection. The sequences for those regions within the physical plasmids are as follows: Upstream of Puro: GAATTCGACCGCCTGTCTCAAGGTGCCACC; Downstream of Puro: GCTTTGAGACTACGCGTGAATTCACTCCTC.
How to cite: LSB-hsa-miR-302b-5p was a gift from Ron Weiss (Addgene plasmid # 103402 ; http://n2t.net/addgene:103402 ; RRID:Addgene_103402)
