>Addgene plasmid #103402 | LSB-hsa-miR-302b-5p | depositor partial sequence | sequence record 195854 | hsa-miR-302b-5p target
GAAAGCACTTCCATGTTAAAGT
