>Addgene plasmid #103402 | LSB-hsa-miR-302b-5p | addgene partial sequence | sequence record 273777 | mKate2-F 5'-ACCCGCTAAGAACCTCAAGA-3'
AATCAAGGAGGCCGACAAAGAGACATACGTCGAGCAGCACGAGGTGGCTGTGGCCAGATACTGCGACCTC
CCTAGCAAACTGGGGCACAAACTTAATTGAGAATTCTACCACCCAGCTTTCTTGTACAAAGTGGTACGTC
TCAAGACCAGAGGTCTCTGCTTCTGTGGGAGAAAGCACTTCCATGTTAAAGTGAAAGCACTTCCATGTTA
AAGTGAAAGCACTTCCATGTTAAAGTGAAAGCACTTCCATGTTAAAGTCAACCAGAAGAGACCTGTGCTT
CACTCCTCAGGTGCAGGCTGCCTATCAGAAGGTGGTGGCTGGTGTGGCCAATGCCCTGGCTCACAAATAC
CACTGAGATCTTTTTCCCTCTGCCAAAAATTATGGGGACATCATGAAGCCCCTTGAGCATCTGACTTCTG
GCTAATAAAGGAAATTTATTTTCATTGCAATAGTGTGTTGGAATTTTTTGTGTCTCTCACTCGGAAGGAC
ATATGGGAGGGCAAATCATTTAAAACATCAGAATGAGTATTTGGTTTAGAGTTTGGCAACATATGCCCAT
ATGCTGGCTGCCATGAACAAAGGTTGGCTATAAAGAGGTCATCAGTATATGAAACAGCCCCCTGCTGTCC
ATTCCTTATTCCATAGAAAAGCCTTGACTTGAGGTTAGATTTTTTTTATATTTTGTTTTGTGTTATTTTT
TTCTTTAACATCCCTAAAATTTTCCTTACATGTTTTACTAGCCAGATTTTTCCTCCTCTCCTGACTACTC
CCAGTCATAGCTGTCCCTCTTCTCTTATGGAGATCCCGAGCGGTGCGTTTTTATGCTTGTAGTATTGTAT
AATGTTTTTAAGATCCAAGCTTCTGACCTCTTCTCTTCCTCCCACAGGGCCTCGAGACAATTGCATCGAT
GGTACCAGTGAAAGTCTGCAATG
